Addgene plasmid #76684: CDC7 gRNA (BRDN0001149152)
Purpose: 3rd generation lentiviral gRNA plasmid targeting human CDC7
Depositing lab: John Doench & David Root. Depositing organization: Broad Institute. Publication: Optimized sgRNA design to maximize activity and minimize off-target effects of CRISPR-Cas9. Doench JG, Fusi N, Sullender M, Hegde M, Vaimberg EW, Donovan KF, Smith I, Tothova Z, Wilen C, Orchard R, Virgin HW, Listgarten J, Root DE. Nat Biotechnol. 2016 Jan 18. doi: 10.1038/nbt.3437. PubMed 26780180.
Backbone
  Vector backbone: lentiGuide-Puro
  Backbone manufacturer: Zhang Lab (Addgene plasmid # 52963)
  Vector type: Mammalian Expression, Lentiviral, CRISPR
  Selectable markers: Puromycin
Growth in bacteria
  Bacterial resistance: Ampicillin, 100 μg/mL
  Growth temperature: 37°C
  Growth strain: DH5alpha
  Copy number: High Copy
Gene/Insert
  Gene/Insert name: CDC7 (alt names: CDC7; NM_001134419.1)
  gRNA/shRNA sequence: TTAAACACATTACTAAGCTG
  Species: H. sapiens (human)
  Entrez Gene: CDC7 (a.k.a. CDC7L1, HsCDC7, Hsk1, huCDC7)
  Promoter: hU6
  Cloning method: Unknown
  Sequencing primers: 5′ U6-F; 3′ pS2-R
Terms and licenses: Academic/Nonprofit Terms; Industry Terms: Not Available to Industry
Depositor comments: The gRNA was designed to target the following Genbank reference sequence(s): NM_001134419.1,NM_001134420.1,NM_003503.3. Note that this plasmid does NOT contain Cas9. It should be used in conjunction with lentiCas9-Blast (Addgene #52962) or otherwise with cell lines already expressing Cas9. Browse the full kinome gRNA library at http://www.addgene.org/pooled-library/broadgpp-human-kinome/ or visit http://www.broadinstitute.org/rnai/public/ for detailed protocols and information.
How to cite: CDC7 gRNA (BRDN0001149152) was a gift from John Doench & David Root (Addgene plasmid # 76684 ; http://n2t.net/addgene:76684 ; RRID:Addgene_76684)
