[The description below was written by a language model from this plasmid's Addgene catalogue record and pLannotate feature annotations shown in this document.]
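Description:
CDC7 gRNA (BRDN0001149152) is a third-generation lentiviral guide RNA plasmid built on the lentiGuide-Puro backbone and designed to target human CDC7, a cell-cycle kinase gene. It is one of the individual clones from a human kinome gRNA collection. In bacteria it is maintained at high copy through a ColE1/pUC-type origin and selected with ampicillin via the β-lactamase gene. An f1 origin and remnants of a lac/T7/T3 cloning region are also annotated in the backbone.

The lentiviral transfer cassette begins with an RSV promoter fused to a truncated HIV-1 5' LTR, which drives Tat-independent production of the viral genomic RNA in packaging cells. This is followed by the Ψ packaging signal with a gag fragment, the Rev response element for nuclear export, and a central polypurine tract that aids nuclear import. A self-inactivating ΔU3 3' LTR closes the cassette, with an SV40 polyadenylation signal and SV40 origin lying beyond it. Within the provirus, a human U6 RNA polymerase III promoter transcribes the CDC7-specific spacer joined to the Streptococcus pyogenes Cas9 gRNA scaffold. Downstream, an EF-1α core promoter with its intron A expresses puromycin N-acetyltransferase, allowing puromycin selection of transduced mammalian cells, and a WPRE enhances expression of this transcript.

The plasmid does not encode Cas9, so it is meant to be used with a separate Cas9 lentiviral vector or in cells that already express Cas9. The guide was designed against several CDC7 reference transcripts, and its typical use is CRISPR-mediated knockout of CDC7 in human cells.
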