Features (pLannotate 1.2.2; 29 found; start..end, strand, type, name):
     14..80      +  CDS            small t antigen (fragment): SV40 (simian virus 40) small t antigen
    106..317     +  promoter       EF-1α core promoter: core promoter for human elongation factor EF-1α
    318..1256    +  intron         EF-1α intron A: intron upstream of the start codon of human EF-1α
   1278..1877    +  CDS            PuroR (fragment): puromycin N-acetyltransferase; pac from Streptomyces; confers resistance to puromycin
   1893..2481    +  misc_feature   WPRE: woodchuck hepatitis virus posttranscriptional regulatory element
   2532..2551    +  misc_feature   cPPT/CTS (fragment): central polypurine tract and central termination sequence of HIV-1
   2553..2786    +  LTR            3' LTR (ΔU3): self-inactivating 3' long terminal repeat (LTR) from HIV-1
   2864..2985    +  polyA_signal   SV40 poly(A) signal: SV40 polyadenylation signal
   3025..3160    +  rep_origin     SV40 ori: SV40 origin of replication
   3181..3199    -  promoter       T7 promoter: promoter for bacteriophage T7 RNA polymerase
   3207..3362    +  CDS            lacZα (fragment): LacZα fragment of β-galactosidase; lacZ fragment
   3367..3795    +  rep_origin     f1 ori (sequence partly withheld): f1 bacteriophage origin of replication; arrow indicates direction of (+) strand synthesis
   3848..3952    +  promoter       AmpR promoter: bla
   3953..4813    +  CDS            AmpR: β-lactamase; bla; confers resistance to ampicillin, carbenicillin, and related antibiotics
   4984..5572    +  rep_origin     ori: high-copy-number ColE1/pMB1/pBR322/pUC origin of replication
   5755..5847    +  CDS            lacI (fragment): lac repressor; lacI; The lac repressor binds to the lac operator to inhibit transcription in E. coli. This inhibition can be relieved by adding lactose or isopropyl-β-D-thiogalactopyranoside (IPTG).
   5860..5881    +  protein_bind   CAP binding site: CAP binding activates transcription in the presence of cAMP. E. coli catabolite activator protein
   5896..5926    +  promoter       lac promoter: promoter for the E. coli lac operon
   5934..5950    +  protein_bind   lac operator: The lac repressor binds to the lac operator to inhibit transcription in E. coli. This inhibition can be relieved by adding lactose or isopropyl-β-D-thiogalactopyranoside (IPTG). lac repressor encoded by lacI
   5995..6013    +  promoter       T3 promoter: promoter for bacteriophage T3 RNA polymerase
   6041..6267    +  promoter       RSV promoter: Rous sarcoma virus enhancer/promoter
   6268..6448    +  LTR            5' LTR (truncated): truncated 5' long terminal repeat (LTR) from HIV-1
   6495..6620    +  misc_feature   HIV-1 Ψ: packaging signal of human immunodeficiency virus type 1
   6604..6967    +  CDS            HIV-1 gag (fragment): gag protein from human immunodeficiency virus 1; gag
   7113..7346    +  misc_feature   RRE: The Rev response element (RRE) of HIV-1 allows for Rev-dependent mRNA export from the nucleus to the cytoplasm.
   7723..7749    +  CDS            Rev (fragment): human immunodeficiency virus 1 (HIV-1) Rev protein; rev; enhances nuclear export of unspliced and incompletely spliced viral mRNAs
   7753..7993    +  promoter       U6 promoter: RNA polymerase III promoter for human U6 snRNA
   8023..8098    +  misc_RNA       gRNA scaffold: guide RNA scaffold for the Streptococcus pyogenes CRISPR/Cas9 system
   8154..8271    +  misc_feature   cPPT/CTS: central polypurine tract and central termination sequence of HIV-1
>Addgene plasmid #76684 | CDC7 gRNA (BRDN0001149152) | addgene full sequence | sequence record 186302 | Addgene Assembled Sequence
CCCGGGTGCAAAGATGGATAAAGTTTTAAACAGAGAGGAATCTTTGCAGCTAATGGACCTTCTAGGTCTT
GAAAGGAGTGGGAATTGGCTCCGGTGCCCGTCAGTGGGCAGAGCGCACATCGCCCACAGTCCCCGAGAAG
TTGGGGGGAGGGGTCGGCAATTGATCCGGTGCCTAGAGAAGGTGGCGCGGGGTAAACTGGGAAAGTGATG
TCGTGTACTGGCTCCGCCTTTTTCCCGAGGGTGGGGGAGAACCGTATATAAGTGCAGTAGTCGCCGTGAA
CGTTCTTTTTCGCAACGGGTTTGCCGCCAGAACACAGGTAAGTGCCGTGTGTGGTTCCCGCGGGCCTGGC
CTCTTTACGGGTTATGGCCCTTGCGTGCCTTGAATTACTTCCACCTGGCTGCAGTACGTGATTCTTGATC
CCGAGCTTCGGGTTGGAAGTGGGTGGGAGAGTTCGAGGCCTTGCGCTTAAGGAGCCCCTTCGCCTCGTGC
TTGAGTTGAGGCCTGGCCTGGGCGCTGGGGCCGCCGCGTGCGAATCTGGTGGCACCTTCGCGCCTGTCTC
GCTGCTTTCGATAAGTCTCTAGCCATTTAAAATTTTTGATGACCTGCTGCGACGCTTTTTTTCTGGCAAG
ATAGTCTTGTAAATGCGGGCCAAGATCTGCACACTGGTATTTCGGTTTTTGGGGCCGCGGGCGGCGACGG
GGCCCGTGCGTCCCAGCGCACATGTTCGGCGAGGCGGGGCCTGCGAGCGCGGCCACCGAGAATCGGACGG
GGGTAGTCTCAAGCTGGCCGGCCTGCTCTGGTGCCTGGCCTCGCGCCGCCGTGTATCGCCCCGCCCTGGG
CGGCAAGGCTGGCCCGGTCGGCACCAGTTGCGTGAGCGGAAAGATGGCCGCTTCCCGGCCCTGCTGCAGG
GAGCTCAAAATGGAGGACGCGGCGCTCGGGAGAGCGGGCGGGTGAGTCACCCACACAAAGGAAAAGGGCC
TTTCCGTCCTCAGCCGTCGCTTCATGTGACTCCACGGAGTACCGGGCGCCGTCCAGGCACCTCGATTAGT
TCTCGAGCTTTTGGAGTACGTCGTCTTTAGGTTGGGGGGAGGGGTTTTATGCGATGGAGTTTCCCCACAC
TGAGTGGGTGGAGACTGAAGTTAGGCCAGCTTGGCACTTGATGTAATTCTCCTTGGAATTTGCCCTTTTT
GAGTTTGGATCTTGGTTCATTCTCAAGCCTCAGACAGTGGTTCAAAGTTTTTTTCTTCCATTTCAGGTGT
CGTGACGTACGGCCACCATGACCGAGTACAAGCCCACGGTGCGCCTCGCCACCCGCGACGACGTCCCCAG
GGCCGTACGCACCCTCGCCGCCGCGTTCGCCGACTACCCCGCCACGCGCCACACCGTCGATCCGGACCGC
CACATCGAGCGGGTCACCGAGCTGCAAGAACTCTTCCTCACGCGCGTCGGGCTCGACATCGGCAAGGTGT
GGGTCGCGGACGACGGCGCCGCCGTGGCGGTCTGGACCACGCCGGAGAGCGTCGAAGCGGGGGCGGTGTT
CGCCGAGATCGGCCCGCGCATGGCCGAGTTGAGCGGTTCCCGGCTGGCCGCGCAGCAACAGATGGAAGGC
CTCCTGGCGCCGCACCGGCCCAAGGAGCCCGCGTGGTTCCTGGCCACCGTCGGAGTCTCGCCCGACCACC
AGGGCAAGGGTCTGGGCAGCGCCGTCGTGCTCCCCGGAGTGGAGGCGGCCGAGCGCGCCGGGGTGCCCGC
CTTCCTGGAGACCTCCGCGCCCCGCAACCTCCCCTTCTACGAGCGGCTCGGCTTCACCGTCACCGCCGAC
GTCGAGGTGCCCGAAGGACCGCGCACCTGGTGCATGACCCGCAAGCCCGGTGCCTGAACGCGTTAAGTCG
ACAATCAACCTCTGGATTACAAAATTTGTGAAAGATTGACTGGTATTCTTAACTATGTTGCTCCTTTTAC
GCTATGTGGATACGCTGCTTTAATGCCTTTGTATCATGCTATTGCTTCCCGTATGGCTTTCATTTTCTCC
TCCTTGTATAAATCCTGGTTGCTGTCTCTTTATGAGGAGTTGTGGCCCGTTGTCAGGCAACGTGGCGTGG
TGTGCACTGTGTTTGCTGACGCAACCCCCACTGGTTGGGGCATTGCCACCACCTGTCAGCTCCTTTCCGG
GACTTTCGCTTTCCCCCTCCCTATTGCCACGGCGGAACTCATCGCCGCCTGCCTTGCCCGCTGCTGGACA
GGGGCTCGGCTGTTGGGCACTGACAATTCCGTGGTGTTGTCGGGGAAATCATCGTCCTTTCCTTGGCTGC
TCGCCTGTGTTGCCACCTGGATTCTGCGCGGGACGTCCTTCTGCTACGTCCCTTCGGCCCTCAATCCAGC
GGACCTTCCTTCCCGCGGCCTGCTGCCGGCTCTGCGGCCTCTTCCGCGTCTTCGCCTTCGCCCTCAGACG
AGTCGGATCTCCCTTTGGGCCGCCTCCCCGCGTCGACTTTAAGACCAATGACTTACAAGGCAGCTGTAGA
TCTTAGCCACTTTTTAAAAGAAAAGGGGGGACTGGAAGGGCTAATTCACTCCCAACGAAGACAAGATCTG
CTTTTTGCTTGTACTGGGTCTCTCTGGTTAGACCAGATCTGAGCCTGGGAGCTCTCTGGCTAACTAGGGA
ACCCACTGCTTAAGCCTCAATAAAGCTTGCCTTGAGTGCTTCAAGTAGTGTGTGCCCGTCTGTTGTGTGA
CTCTGGTAACTAGAGATCCCTCAGACCCTTTTAGTCAGTGTGGAAAATCTCTAGCAGTACGTATAGTAGT
TCATGTCATCTTATTATTCAGTATTTATAACTTGCAAAGAAATGAATATCAGAGAGTGAGAGGAACTTGT
TTATTGCAGCTTATAATGGTTACAAATAAAGCAATAGCATCACAAATTTCACAAATAAAGCATTTTTTTC
ACTGCATTCTAGTTGTGGTTTGTCCAAACTCATCAATGTATCTTATCATGTCTGGCTCTAGCTATCCCGC
CCCTAACTCCGCCCATCCCGCCCCTAACTCCGCCCAGTTCCGCCCATTCTCCGCCCCATGGCTGACTAAT
TTTTTTTATTTATGCAGAGGCCGAGGCCGCCTCGGCCTCTGAGCTATTCCAGAAGTAGTGAGGAGGCTTT
TTTGGAGGCCTAGGGACGTACCCAATTCGCCCTATAGTGAGTCGTATTACGCGCGCTCACTGGCCGTCGT
TTTACAACGTCGTGACTGGGAAAACCCTGGCGTTACCCAACTTAATCGCCTTGCAGCACATCCCCCTTTC
GCCAGCTGGCGTAATAGCGAAGAGGCCCGCACCGATCGCCCTTCCCAACAGTTGCGCAGCCTGAATGGCG
AATGGG
[124 nt withheld, positions 3367-3490]
C
[91 nt withheld, positions 3492-3582]
A
[49 nt withheld, positions 3584-3632]
CCTTTGACGTTGGAGTCCACGTTCTTT
[37 nt withheld, positions 3660-3696]
ACCCTATCTCGGTCTATTCTTTTGATTTATAAGGGATTTTGCCGATTTCGGCCTATTGGTTAAAAAATGA
GCTGATTTAACAAAAATTTAACGCGAATTTTAACAAAATATTAACGCTTACAATTTAGGTGGCACTTTTC
GGGGAAATGTGCGCGGAACCCCTATTTGTTTATTTTTCTAAATACATTCAAATATGTATCCGCTCATGAG
ACAATAACCCTGATAAATGCTTCAATAATATTGAAAAAGGAAGAGTATGAGTATTCAACATTTCCGTGTC
GCCCTTATTCCCTTTTTTGCGGCATTTTGCCTTCCTGTTTTTGCTCACCCAGAAACGCTGGTGAAAGTAA
AAGATGCTGAAGATCAGTTGGGTGCACGAGTGGGTTACATCGAACTGGATCTCAACAGCGGTAAGATCCT
TGAGAGTTTTCGCCCCGAAGAACGTTTTCCAATGATGAGCACTTTTAAAGTTCTGCTATGTGGCGCGGTA
TTATCCCGTATTGACGCCGGGCAAGAGCAACTCGGTCGCCGCATACACTATTCTCAGAATGACTTGGTTG
AGTACTCACCAGTCACAGAAAAGCATCTTACGGATGGCATGACAGTAAGAGAATTATGCAGTGCTGCCAT
AACCATGAGTGATAACACTGCGGCCAACTTACTTCTGACAACGATCGGAGGACCGAAGGAGCTAACCGCT
TTTTTGCACAACATGGGGGATCATGTAACTCGCCTTGATCGTTGGGAACCGGAGCTGAATGAAGCCATAC
CAAACGACGAGCGTGACACCACGATGCCTGTAGCAATGGCAACAACGTTGCGCAAACTATTAACTGGCGA
ACTACTTACTCTAGCTTCCCGGCAACAATTAATAGACTGGATGGAGGCGGATAAAGTTGCAGGACCACTT
CTGCGCTCGGCCCTTCCGGCTGGCTGGTTTATTGCTGATAAATCTGGAGCCGGTGAGCGTGGGTCTCGCG
GTATCATTGCAGCACTGGGGCCAGATGGTAAGCCCTCCCGTATCGTAGTTATCTACACGACGGGGAGTCA
GGCAACTATGGATGAACGAAATAGACAGATCGCTGAGATAGGTGCCTCACTGATTAAGCATTGGTAACTG
TCAGACCAAGTTTACTCATATATACTTTAGATTGATTTAAAACTTCATTTTTAATTTAAAAGGATCTAGG
TGAAGATCCTTTTTGATAATCTCATGACCAAAATCCCTTAACGTGAGTTTTCGTTCCACTGAGCGTCAGA
CCCCGTAGAAAAGATCAAAGGATCTTCTTGAGATCCTTTTTTTCTGCGCGTAATCTGCTGCTTGCAAACA
AAAAAACCACCGCTACCAGCGGTGGTTTGTTTGCCGGATCAAGAGCTACCAACTCTTTTTCCGAAGGTAA
CTGGCTTCAGCAGAGCGCAGATACCAAATACTGTTCTTCTAGTGTAGCCGTAGTTAGGCCACCACTTCAA
GAACTCTGTAGCACCGCCTACATACCTCGCTCTGCTAATCCTGTTACCAGTGGCTGCTGCCAGTGGCGAT
AAGTCGTGTCTTACCGGGTTGGACTCAAGACGATAGTTACCGGATAAGGCGCAGCGGTCGGGCTGAACGG
GGGGTTCGTGCACACAGCCCAGCTTGGAGCGAACGACCTACACCGAACTGAGATACCTACAGCGTGAGCT
ATGAGAAAGCGCCACGCTTCCCGAAGGGAGAAAGGCGGACAGGTATCCGGTAAGCGGCAGGGTCGGAACA
GGAGAGCGCACGAGGGAGCTTCCAGGGGGAAACGCCTGGTATCTTTATAGTCCTGTCGGGTTTCGCCACC
TCTGACTTGAGCGTCGATTTTTGTGATGCTCGTCAGGGGGGCGGAGCCTATGGAAAAACGCCAGCAACGC
GGCCTTTTTACGGTTCCTGGCCTTTTGCTGGCCTTTTGCTCACATGTTCTTTCCTGCGTTATCCCCTGAT
TCTGTGGATAACCGTATTACCGCCTTTGAGTGAGCTGATACCGCTCGCCGCAGCCGAACGACCGAGCGCA
GCGAGTCAGTGAGCGAGGAAGCGGAAGAGCGCCCAATACGCAAACCGCCTCTCCCCGCGCGTTGGCCGAT
TCATTAATGCAGCTGGCACGACAGGTTTCCCGACTGGAAAGCGGGCAGTGAGCGCAACGCAATTAATGTG
AGTTAGCTCACTCATTAGGCACCCCAGGCTTTACACTTTATGCTTCCGGCTCGTATGTTGTGTGGAATTG
TGAGCGGATAACAATTTCACACAGGAAACAGCTATGACCATGATTACGCCAAGCGCGCAATTAACCCTCA
CTAAAGGGAACAAAAGCTGGAGCTGCAAGCTTAATGTAGTCTTATGCAATACTCTTGTAGTCTTGCAACA
TGGTAACGATGAGTTAGCAACATGCCTTACAAGGAGAGAAAAAGCACCGTGCATGCCGATTGGTGGAAGT
AAGGTGGTACGATCGTGCCTTATTAGGAAGGCAACAGACGGGTCTGACATGGATTGGACGAACCACTGAA
TTGCCGCATTGCAGAGATATTGTATTTAAGTGCCTAGCTCGATACATAAACGGGTCTCTCTGGTTAGACC
AGATCTGAGCCTGGGAGCTCTCTGGCTAACTAGGGAACCCACTGCTTAAGCCTCAATAAAGCTTGCCTTG
AGTGCTTCAAGTAGTGTGTGCCCGTCTGTTGTGTGACTCTGGTAACTAGAGATCCCTCAGACCCTTTTAG
TCAGTGTGGAAAATCTCTAGCAGTGGCGCCCGAACAGGGACTTGAAAGCGAAAGGGAAACCAGAGGAGCT
CTCTCGACGCAGGACTCGGCTTGCTGAAGCGCGCACGGCAAGAGGCGAGGGGCGGCGACTGGTGAGTACG
CCAAAAATTTTGACTAGCGGAGGCTAGAAGGAGAGAGATGGGTGCGAGAGCGTCAGTATTAAGCGGGGGA
GAATTAGATCGCGATGGGAAAAAATTCGGTTAAGGCCAGGGGGAAAGAAAAAATATAAATTAAAACATAT
AGTATGGGCAAGCAGGGAGCTAGAACGATTCGCAGTTAATCCTGGCCTGTTAGAAACATCAGAAGGCTGT
AGACAAATACTGGGACAGCTACAACCATCCCTTCAGACAGGATCAGAAGAACTTAGATCATTATATAATA
CAGTAGCAACCCTCTATTGTGTGCATCAAAGGATAGAGATAAAAGACACCAAGGAAGCTTTAGACAAGAT
AGAGGAAGAGCAAAACAAAAGTAAGACCACCGCACAGCAAGCGGCCGCTGATCTTCAGACCTGGAGGAGG
AGATATGAGGGACAATTGGAGAAGTGAATTATATAAATATAAAGTAGTAAAAATTGAACCATTAGGAGTA
GCACCCACCAAGGCAAAGAGAAGAGTGGTGCAGAGAGAAAAAAGAGCAGTGGGAATAGGAGCTTTGTTCC
TTGGGTTCTTGGGAGCAGCAGGAAGCACTATGGGCGCAGCGTCAATGACGCTGACGGTACAGGCCAGACA
ATTATTGTCTGGTATAGTGCAGCAGCAGAACAATTTGCTGAGGGCTATTGAGGCGCAACAGCATCTGTTG
CAACTCACAGTCTGGGGCATCAAGCAGCTCCAGGCAAGAATCCTGGCTGTGGAAAGATACCTAAAGGATC
AACAGCTCCTGGGGATTTGGGGTTGCTCTGGAAAACTCATTTGCACCACTGCTGTGCCTTGGAATGCTAG
TTGGAGTAATAAATCTCTGGAACAGATTTGGAATCACACGACCTGGATGGAGTGGGACAGAGAAATTAAC
AATTACACAAGCTTAATACACTCCTTAATTGAAGAATCGCAAAACCAGCAAGAAAAGAATGAACAAGAAT
TATTGGAATTAGATAAATGGGCAAGTTTGTGGAATTGGTTTAACATAACAAATTGGCTGTGGTATATAAA
ATTATTCATAATGATAGTAGGAGGCTTGGTAGGTTTAAGAATAGTTTTTGCTGTACTTTCTATAGTGAAT
AGAGTTAGGCAGGGATATTCACCATTATCGTTTCAGACCCACCTCCCAACCCCGAGGGGACCCAGAGAGG
GCCTATTTCCCATGATTCCTTCATATTTGCATATACGATACAAGGCTGTTAGAGAGATAATTAGAATTAA
TTTGACTGTAAACACAAAGATATTAGTACAAAATACGTGACGTAGAAAGTAATAATTTCTTGGGTAGTTT
GCAGTTTTAAAATTATGTTTTAAAATGGACTATCATATGCTTACCGTAACTTGAAAGTATTTCGATTTCT
TGGCTTTATATATCTTGTGGAAAGGACGAAACACCGTTAAACACATTACTAAGCTGGTTTTAGAGCTAGA
AATAGCAAGTTAAAATAAGGCTAGTCCGTTATCAACTTGAAAAAGTGGCACCGAGTCGGTGCTTTTTTAA
GCTTGGCGTAACTAGATCTTGAGACAAATGGCAGTATTCATCCACAATTTTAAAAGAAAAGGGGGGATTG
GGGGGTACAGTGCAGGGGAAAGAATAGTAGACATAATAGCAACAGACATACAAACTAAAGAATTACAAAA
ACAAATTACAAAAATTCAAAATTTTCGGGTTTATTACAGGGACAGCAGAGATCCACTTTGGCGCCGGCTC
GAGGGGG
