>Addgene plasmid #76684 | CDC7 gRNA (BRDN0001149152) | depositor partial sequence | sequence record 144144 | Target Sequence
TTAAACACATTACTAAGCTG
