>Addgene plasmid #76684 | CDC7 gRNA (BRDN0001149152) | addgene partial sequence | sequence record 186301 | hU6-F
CGTAGAAAGTAATAATTTCTTGGGTAGTTTGCAGCTTTTAAAATTATGTTTTAAAATGGACTATCATATG
CTTACCGTAACTTGAAAGTATTTCGATTTCTTGGCTTTATATATCTTGTGGAAAGGACGAAACACCGTTA
AACACATTACTAAGCTGGTTTTAGAGCTAGAAATAGCAAGTTAAAATAAGGCTAGTCCGTTATCAACTTG
AAAAAGTGGCACCGAGTCGGTGCTTTTTTAAGCTTGGCGTAACTAGATCTTGAGACAAATGGCAGTATTC
ATCCACAATTTTAAAAGAAAAGGGGGGATTGGGGGGTACAGTGCAGGGGAAAGAATAGTAGACATAATAG
CAACAGACATACAAACTAAAGAATTACAAAAACAAATTACAAAAATTCAAAATTTTCGGGTTTATTACAG
GGACAGCAGAGATCCACTTTGGCGCCGGCTCGAGGGGGCCCGGGTGCAAAGATGGATAAAGTTTTAAACA
GAGAGGAATCTTTGCAGCTAATGGACCTTCTAGGTCTTGAAAGGAGTGGGAATTGGCTCCGGTGCCCGTC
AGTGGGCAGA
